Addgene plasmid #208148: AiP12158 - pAAV-AiE0396h-minBglobin-SYFP2-WPRE3-BGHpA (Alias: CN2158)
Purpose: Direct-expressing SYFP2 in oligodendrocytes AAV Virus
Depositing lab: Allen Institute for Brain Science & Boaz Levi. Depositing organization: Allen Institute. Publication: A suite of enhancer AAVs and transgenic mouse lines for genetic access to cortical cell types. Ben-Simon Y, Hooper M, Narayan S, Daigle TL, Dwivedi D, Way SW, Oster A, Stafford DA, Mich JK, Taormina MJ, Martinez RA, Opitz-Araya X, Roth JR, Alexander JR, Allen S, Amster A, Arbuckle J, Ayala A, Baker PM, Bakken TE, Barcelli T, Barta S, Bendrick J, Bertagnolli D, Bielstein C, Bishwakarma P, Bowlus J, Boyer G, Brouner K, Casian B, Casper T, Chakka AB, Chakrabarty R, Chance RK, Chavan S, Clark M, Colbert K, Collman F, Daniel S, Departee M, DiValentin P, Donadio N, Dotson N, Egdorf T, Fliss T, Gabitto M, Garcia J, Gary A, Gasperini M, Gloe J, Goldy J, Gore BB, Graybuck L, Greisman N, Haeseleer F, Halterman C, Haradon Z, Hastings SD, Helback O, Ho W, Hockemeyer D, Huang C, Huff S, Hunker A, Johansen N, Jones D, Juneau Z, Kalmbach B, Kannan M, Khem S, Kussick E, Kutsal R, Larsen R, Lee C, Lee AY, Leibly M, Lenz GH, Li S, Liang E, Lusk N, Madigan Z, Malloy J, Malone J, McCue R, Melchor J, Mollenkopf T, Moosman S, Morin E, Newman D, Ng L, Ngo K, Omstead V, Otto S, Oyama A, Pena N, Pham T, Phillips E, Pom CA, Potekhina L, Ransford S, Ray PL, Rette D, Reynoldson C, Rimorin C, Rocha D, Ruiz A, Sanchez REA, Sawyer L, Sedeno-Cortes A, Sevigny JP, Shapovalova N, Shepard N, Shulga L, Sigler AR, Siverts L, Soliman S, Somasundaram S, Staats B, Stewart K, Szelenyi E, Tieu M, Trader C, Tran A, van Velthoven CTJ, Walker M, Wang Y, Weed N, Wirthlin M, Wood T, Wynalda B, Yao Z, Zhou T, Ariza J, Dee N, Reding M, Ronellenfitch K, Mufti S, Sunkin SM, Smith KA, Esposito L, Waters J, Thyagarajan B, Yao S, Lein ES, Zeng H, Levi BP, Ngai J, Ting JT, Tasic B. Cell. 2025 May 16:S0092-8674(25)00513-6. doi: 10.1016/j.cell.2025.05.002. PubMed 40403729.
Backbone
  Vector backbone: rAAV
  Backbone manufacturer: Allen Institute for Brain Science
  Vector type: AAV
Growth in bacteria
  Bacterial resistance: Ampicillin, 100 μg/mL
  Growth temperature: 37°C
  Growth strain: NEB Stable
  Copy number: High Copy
Gene/Insert
  Gene/Insert name: SYFP2
  Species: Synthetic
  Insert size (bp): 720
  Mutation: NA
  Promoter: Beta Globin minimal promoter
  Cloning method: Gibson Cloning
Terms and licenses: Academic/Nonprofit Terms; Industry Terms: Not Available to Industry
Depositor comments: Funded by the Brain Initiative. Please visit https://doi.org/10.1101/2023.09.20.558718 for bioRxiv preprint.
How to cite: AiP12158 - pAAV-AiE0396h-minBglobin-SYFP2-WPRE3-BGHpA (Alias: CN2158) was a gift from Allen Institute for Brain Science & Boaz Levi (Addgene plasmid # 208148 ; http://n2t.net/addgene:208148 ; RRID:Addgene_208148)
