[The description below was written by a language model from this plasmid's Addgene catalogue record and pLannotate feature annotations shown in this document.]
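Description:
AiP12158 - pAAV-AiE0396h-minBglobin-SYFP2-WPRE3-BGHpA (alias CN2158) is a recombinant AAV transfer plasmid of about 4.6 kb, built on an rAAV backbone to produce an enhancer-driven reporter virus. It is maintained in bacteria as a high-copy plasmid through a ColE1/pUC-type origin and selected with ampicillin via the β-lactamase gene and its own promoter. An f1 phage origin and short remnants of pBR322 bom and rop sequences are also present in the backbone. A recombination-deficient host strain is recorded for growth, which is typical for plasmids carrying repeat-rich ITRs.

The payload lies between AAV2 inverted terminal repeats, which provide the signals for replication and packaging of the genome into AAV capsids. The annotation detects the left ITR only as two short fragments, while the right ITR is annotated as a full feature. According to the construct name and catalogue fields, an enhancer designated AiE0396h sits upstream of a minimal beta-globin promoter. Neither element is annotated in the feature table, but the unannotated stretch between the left ITR and the reporter is where they would lie. The minimal promoter has little activity by itself, so expression depends on the enhancer, which is intended to restrict it to oligodendrocytes. The reporter is SYFP2, a fast-maturing monomeric yellow fluorescent protein derived from Aequorea victoria. It is followed by WPRE3, a shortened woodchuck posttranscriptional regulatory element (seen as two WPRE fragments) that boosts transcript expression, and a bovine growth hormone polyadenylation signal.

The stated purpose is direct, recombinase-independent SYFP2 labelling of oligodendrocytes, as part of a suite of enhancer AAVs for genetic access to cortical cell types.
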