Features (pLannotate 1.2.2; 14 found; start..end, strand, type, name):
     12..39      +  repeat_region  AAV2 ITR (fragment): inverted terminal repeat of adeno-associated virus serotype 2 inverted
     68..95      +  repeat_region  AAV2 ITR (fragment): inverted terminal repeat of adeno-associated virus serotype 2 inverted
    584..1300    +  CDS            SYFP2: SYFP2 is a basic (constitutively fluorescent) yellow fluorescent protein published in 2006, derived from Aequorea victoria. It is reported to be a very rapidly-maturing monomer with moderate acid sensitivity.
   1340..1497    +  misc_feature   WPRE (fragment): woodchuck hepatitis virus posttranscriptional regulatory element
   1503..1583    +  misc_feature   WPRE (fragment): woodchuck hepatitis virus posttranscriptional regulatory element
   1600..1711    +  polyA_signal   bGH poly(A) signal: bovine growth hormone polyadenylation signal
   1829..1969    +  repeat_region  AAV2 ITR: inverted terminal repeat of adeno-associated virus serotype 2 inverted
   1974..2025    -  misc_feature   bom (fragment): basis of mobility region from pBR322
   2044..2499    +  rep_origin     f1 ori (sequence partly withheld): f1 bacteriophage origin of replication; arrow indicates direction of (+) strand synthesis
   2500..2549    -  misc_feature   bom (fragment): basis of mobility region from pBR322
   2651..2686    -  CDS            rop (fragment): Rop protein, which maintains plasmids at low copy number; rop
   2781..2885    +  promoter       AmpR promoter: bla
   2886..3746    +  CDS            AmpR: β-lactamase; bla; confers resistance to ampicillin, carbenicillin, and related antibiotics
   3917..4505    +  rep_origin     ori: high-copy-number ColE1/pMB1/pBR322/pUC origin of replication
>Addgene plasmid #208148 | AiP12158 - pAAV-AiE0396h-minBglobin-SYFP2-WPRE3-BGHpA (Alias: CN2158) | addgene full sequence | sequence record 410973 | Addgene NGS Result
CCTGCAGGCAGCTGCGCGCTCGCTCGCTCACTGAGGCCGCCCGGGCGTCGGGCGACCTTTGGTCGCCCGG
CCTCAGTGAGCGAGCGAGCGCGCAGAGAGGGAGTGGCCAACTCCATCACTAGGGGTTCCTGCGGCCGCAC
GCGTGTCTGCTTTCAGGCTGCTCAGCAAAACATCCCTAGACTCACCACCCAGAACAGAGTGTAAAGTGGG
CTTGCAGATAGATGAAGGGAACCATTGGTGAGGCTTGCTCTCCTATCTATTGCTCATATTCCTAGATCTT
GAGCTCAGGCCCTGTGAAGAACAAGCCTGGGCTTTGTGCATTGTGCCTGCTGCTGCTGCTGCTGCAGGGA
CAGCTAGTGGGCATCTCTTCCGCCCTCTGGCTCCGTCAAGCTCCCCGAGAAAAGGAACCATTGACTCTTA
CTGCCTTGGAACCTAGTGGTACCATCCGAGTGGTAGAGAAAGTGCCAGGCAGGGTGAATGTGGAGAGCTC
GGGCTGGGCATAAAAGTCAGGGCAGAGCCATCTATTGCTTACATTTGCTTCTGGGATCCAGATCTTTCGA
AGCTAGCGCTACCGGTCGCCACCATGGTGAGCAAGGGCGAGGAGCTGTTCACCGGGGTGGTGCCCATCCT
GGTCGAGCTGGACGGCGACGTAAACGGCCACAAGTTCAGCGTGTCCGGCGAGGGCGAGGGCGATGCCACC
TACGGCAAGCTGACCCTGAAGCTGATCTGCACCACCGGCAAGCTGCCCGTGCCCTGGCCCACCCTCGTGA
CCACCCTGGGCTACGGCGTGCAGTGCTTCGCCCGCTACCCCGACCACATGAAGCAGCACGACTTCTTCAA
GTCCGCCATGCCCGAAGGCTACGTCCAGGAGCGCACCATCTTCTTCAAGGACGACGGCAACTACAAGACC
CGCGCCGAGGTGAAGTTCGAGGGCGACACCCTGGTGAACCGCATCGAGCTGAAGGGCATCGACTTCAAGG
AGGACGGCAACATCCTGGGGCACAAGCTGGAGTACAACTACAACAGCCACAACGTCTATATCACCGCCGA
CAAGCAGAAGAACGGCATCAAGGCCAACTTCAAGATCCGCCACAACATCGAGGACGGCGGCGTGCAGCTC
GCCGACCACTACCAGCAGAACACCCCCATCGGCGACGGCCCCGTGCTGCTGCCCGACAACCACTACCTGA
GCTACCAGTCCAAGCTGAGCAAAGACCCCAACGAGAAGCGCGATCACATGGTCCTGCTGGAGTTCGTGAC
CGCCGCCGGGATCACTCTCGGCATGGACGAGCTGTACAAGTAAGTCGACGGCGCGCCGCGGCCGCGAATT
CGATATCATAATCAACCTCTGGATTACAAAATTTGTGAAAGATTGACTGGTATTCTTAACTATGTTGCTC
CTTTTACGCTATGTGGATACGCTGCTTTAATGCCTTTGTATCATGCTATTGCTTCCCGTATGGCTTTCAT
TTTCTCCTCCTTGTATAAATCCTGGTTAGTTCTTGCCACGGCGGAACTCATCGCCGCCTGCCTTGCCCGC
TGCTGGACAGGGGCTCGGCTGTTGGGCACTGACAATTCCGTGGCTCGAGAGATCTTCGACTGTGCCTTCT
AGTTGCCAGCCATCTGTTGTTTGCCCCTCCCCCGTGCCTTCCTTGACCCTGGAAGGTGCCACTCCCACTG
TCCTTTCCTAATAAAATGAGGAAATTGCATCGCATTGTCTGAGTAGGTGTCATTCTATTCTGGGGGGTGG
GGTGGGGCAGGACAGCAAGGGGGAGGATTGGGAAGACAATAGCAGGCATGAGATCTCACGTGCGGACCGA
GCGGCCGCAGGAACCCCTAGTGATGGAGTTGGCCACTCCCTCTCTGCGCGCTCGCTCGCTCACTGAGGCC
GGGCGACCAAAGGTCGCCCGACGCCCGGGCTTTGCCCGGGCGGCCTCAGTGAGCGAGCGAGCGCGCAGCT
GCCTGCAGGGGCGCCTGATGCGGTATTTTCTCCTTACGCATCTGTGCGGTATTTCACACCGCATA
[95 nt withheld, positions 2026-2120]
T
[46 nt withheld, positions 2122-2167]
C
[141 nt withheld, positions 2169-2309]
CCTTTGACGTTGGAGTCCACGTTCTTT
[37 nt withheld, positions 2337-2373]
ACTCTATCTCGGGCTATTCTTTTGATTTATAAGGGATTTTGCCGATTTCGGTCTATTGGTTAAAAAATGA
GCTGATTTAACAAAAATTTAACGCGAATTTTAACAAAATATTAACGTTTACAATTTTATGGTGCACTCTC
AGTACAATCTGCTCTGATGCCGCATAGTTAAGCCAGCCCCGACACCCGCCAACACCCGCTGACGCGCCCT
GACGGGCTTGTCTGCTCCCGGCATCCGCTTACAGACAAGCTGTGACCGTCTCCGGGAGCTGCATGTGTCA
GAGGTTTTCACCGTCATCACCGAAACGCGCGAGACGAAAGGGCCTCGTGATACGCCTATTTTTATAGGTT
AATGTCATGATAATAATGGTTTCTTAGACGTCAGGTGGCACTTTTCGGGGAAATGTGCGCGGAACCCCTA
TTTGTTTATTTTTCTAAATACATTCAAATATGTATCCGCTCATGAGACAATAACCCTGATAAATGCTTCA
ATAATATTGAAAAAGGAAGAGTATGAGTATTCAACATTTCCGTGTCGCCCTTATTCCCTTTTTTGCGGCA
TTTTGCCTTCCTGTTTTTGCTCACCCAGAAACGCTGGTGAAAGTAAAAGATGCTGAAGATCAGTTGGGTG
CACGAGTGGGTTACATCGAACTGGATCTCAACAGCGGTAAGATCCTTGAGAGTTTTCGCCCCGAAGAACG
TTTTCCAATGATGAGCACTTTTAAAGTTCTGCTATGTGGCGCGGTATTATCCCGTATTGACGCCGGGCAA
GAGCAACTCGGTCGCCGCATACACTATTCTCAGAATGACTTGGTTGAGTACTCACCAGTCACAGAAAAGC
ATCTTACGGATGGCATGACAGTAAGAGAATTATGCAGTGCTGCCATAACCATGAGTGATAACACTGCGGC
CAACTTACTTCTGACAACGATCGGAGGACCGAAGGAGCTAACCGCTTTTTTGCACAACATGGGGGATCAT
GTAACTCGCCTTGATCGTTGGGAACCGGAGCTGAATGAAGCCATACCAAACGACGAGCGTGACACCACGA
TGCCTGTAGCAATGGCAACAACGTTGCGCAAACTATTAACTGGCGAACTACTTACTCTAGCTTCCCGGCA
ACAATTAATAGACTGGATGGAGGCGGATAAAGTTGCAGGACCACTTCTGCGCTCGGCCCTTCCGGCTGGC
TGGTTTATTGCTGATAAATCTGGAGCCGGTGAGCGTGGGTCTCGCGGTATCATTGCAGCACTGGGGCCAG
ATGGTAAGCCCTCCCGTATCGTAGTTATCTACACGACGGGGAGTCAGGCAACTATGGATGAACGAAATAG
ACAGATCGCTGAGATAGGTGCCTCACTGATTAAGCATTGGTAACTGTCAGACCAAGTTTACTCATATATA
CTTTAGATTGATTTAAAACTTCATTTTTAATTTAAAAGGATCTAGGTGAAGATCCTTTTTGATAATCTCA
TGACCAAAATCCCTTAACGTGAGTTTTCGTTCCACTGAGCGTCAGACCCCGTAGAAAAGATCAAAGGATC
TTCTTGAGATCCTTTTTTTCTGCGCGTAATCTGCTGCTTGCAAACAAAAAAACCACCGCTACCAGCGGTG
GTTTGTTTGCCGGATCAAGAGCTACCAACTCTTTTTCCGAAGGTAACTGGCTTCAGCAGAGCGCAGATAC
CAAATACTGTTCTTCTAGTGTAGCCGTAGTTAGGCCACCACTTCAAGAACTCTGTAGCACCGCCTACATA
CCTCGCTCTGCTAATCCTGTTACCAGTGGCTGCTGCCAGTGGCGATAAGTCGTGTCTTACCGGGTTGGAC
TCAAGACGATAGTTACCGGATAAGGCGCAGCGGTCGGGCTGAACGGGGGGTTCGTGCACACAGCCCAGCT
TGGAGCGAACGACCTACACCGAACTGAGATACCTACAGCGTGAGCTATGAGAAAGCGCCACGCTTCCCGA
AGGGAGAAAGGCGGACAGGTATCCGGTAAGCGGCAGGGTCGGAACAGGAGAGCGCACGAGGGAGCTTCCA
GGGGGAAACGCCTGGTATCTTTATAGTCCTGTCGGGTTTCGCCACCTCTGACTTGAGCGTCGATTTTTGT
GATGCTCGTCAGGGGGGCGGAGCCTATGGAAAAACGCCAGCAACGCGGCCTTTTTACGGTTCCTGGCCTT
TTGCTGGCCTTTTGCTCACATGT
